>Addgene plasmid #35566 | pGEX 4T1 ERbeta(144-530) | addgene partial sequence | sequence record 44736 | pGEX-5 5'-GGGCTGGCAAGCCACGTTTGGTG-3'
CGATGCTCACTTCTGCGCTGTCTGCAGCGATTACGCATCGGGATATCACTATGGAGTCTGGTCGTGTGAA
GGATGTAAGGCCTTTTTTAAAAGAAGCATTCAAGGACATAATGATTATATTTGTCCAGCTACAAATCAGT
GTACAATCGATAAAAACCGGCGCAAGAGCTGCCAGGCCTGCCGACTTCGGAAGTGTTACGAAGTGGGAAT
GGTGAAGTGTGGCTCCCGGAGAGAGAGATGTGGGTACCGCCTTGTGCGGAGACAGAGAAGTGCCGACGAG
CAGCTGCACTGTGCCGGCAAGGCCAAGAGAAGTGGCGGCCACGCGCCCCGAGTGCGGGAGCTGCTGCTGG
ACGCCCTGAGCCCCGAGCAGCTAGTGCTCACCCTCCTGGAGGCTGAGCCGCCCCATGTGCTGATCAGCCG
CCCCAGTGCGCCCTTCACCGAGGCCTCCATGATGATGTCCCTGACCAAGTTGGCCGACAAGGAGTTGGTA
CACATGATCAGCTGGGCCAAGAAGATTCCCGGCTTTGTGGAGCTCAGCCTGTTCGACCAAGTGCGGCTCT
TGGAGAGCTGTTGGATGGAGGTGTTAATGATGGGGCTGATGT
