>Addgene plasmid #35566 | pGEX 4T1 ERbeta(144-530) | addgene partial sequence | sequence record 45003 | pGEX-3 5'-CCGGGAGCTGCATGTGTCAGAGG-3'
GTCAGTCAGTCACGATGCGGCCGCTCGAGTCACTGAGACTGTGGGTTCTGGGAGCCCTCTTTGCTTTTAC
TGTCCTCTGCCGGGCTGCACTCGGACCCCGTGATGGAGGACTTGCACCCGCGAAGCACGTGGGCATTCAG
CATCTCCAGCAGCAGGTCATACACTGGGACCACATTTTTGCACTTCATGTTGAGCAGATGTTCCATGCCC
TTGTTACTCGCATGCCTGACGTGGGACAGGAGCATCAGGAGGTTAGCCAGGCGCATGGATTGCTGCTGGG
AGGAGATGCCGCTCTTGGCAATCACCCAAACCAAAGCATCGGTCACGGCGTTCAGCAAGTGAGCCAGCTT
CCGGCTGCTGTCAGCATCCTGGGTCGCTGTGACCAGAGGGTACATACTGGAATTGAGCAGGATCATGGCC
TTGACACAGAGATATTCTTTGTGTTGGAGTTTTAACTCTCGAAACCTTGAAGTAGTTGCCAGGAGCATGT
CAAAGATTTCCAGAATTCCTTCTACGCATTTCCCCTCATCCCTGTCCAGAACAAGATCTGGAGCAAAGAT
GAGCTTGCCGGGGTGGTCAATTGAGCGCCACATCAGCCCCATCATTAACACCTCCATCCAACAGCTCTCC
AAGAGCCGCACTTGGTCGAACAGGCTGAGCTCCACAAAGCCGGGAATCTTCTTGGCCCAGCTGATCATGT
GTACCAACTCCTTGTCGGCCAACTTGGTCAGGGACATCATCATGGAGGCCTCGGTGAAGGGCGCACTGGG
GCGGCTGATCAGCACATGGGGCGGCTCAGCCTCCAGGAGGGTGAGCACTAGCTGCTCGGG
