[The description below was written by a language model from this plasmid's Addgene catalogue record.]
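Description:
pGEX 4T1 ERbeta(144-530) is a bacterial expression plasmid built on the pGEX 4T1 backbone, designed to produce a truncated human estrogen receptor beta (ESR2) as a glutathione S-transferase fusion protein in E. coli. It is maintained as a high-copy plasmid under ampicillin selection. The record does not include a feature table, so the promoter and other backbone elements are not explicitly listed. pGEX-series vectors generally drive expression from an IPTG-inducible tac promoter with a plasmid-borne lac repressor gene, and the 4T versions place a thrombin cleavage site between GST and the cloned insert.

The insert is about 1.16 kb and encodes residues 144–530 of human ERbeta, so the N-terminal portion of the receptor is missing and the remainder through residue 530 is retained. The GST tag is supplied by the backbone and sits at the N terminus of the fragment. This allows the fusion protein to be captured on glutathione resin for purification or used as immobilised bait.

The record does not state a specific purpose. A GST-fused deletion fragment of this kind is typically used for recombinant protein production and for GST pull-down assays that map which regions of a protein mediate an interaction. The associated publication concerns a ligand-independent antiapoptotic function of ERbeta in lung cancer cells, which fits with use of this truncation for in vitro binding or domain-mapping experiments alongside other ERbeta fragments.
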