Addgene plasmid #35566: pGEX 4T1 ERbeta(144-530)
Depositing lab: Harish Srinivas. Depositing organization: University of Pittsburgh (University, School of Medicine, and Cancer Institute). Publication: Ligand-independent antiapoptotic function of estrogen receptor-beta in lung cancer cells. Zhang G, Yanamala N, Lathrop KL, Zhang L, Klein-Seetharaman J, Srinivas H. Mol Endocrinol. 2010 Sep;24(9):1737-47. Epub 2010 Jul 21. 10.1210/me.2010-0125 PubMed 20660297.
Backbone
  Vector backbone: pGEX 4T1
  Vector type: Bacterial Expression
Growth in bacteria
  Bacterial resistance: Ampicillin, 100 μg/mL
  Growth temperature: 37°C
  Growth strain: DH5alpha
  Copy number: High Copy
Gene/Insert
  Gene/Insert name: Estrogen Receptor beta
  Species: H. sapiens (human)
  Insert size (bp): 1158
  Mutation: residues 144-530
  Entrez Gene: ESR2 (a.k.a. ER-BETA, ESR-BETA, ESRB, ESTRB, Erb, NR3A2, ODG8)
  Tag / fusion protein: GST (N terminal on backbone)
Terms and licenses: Academic/Nonprofit Terms; Industry Terms: Not Available to Industry
How to cite: pGEX 4T1 ERbeta(144-530) was a gift from Harish Srinivas (Addgene plasmid # 35566 ; http://n2t.net/addgene:35566 ; RRID:Addgene_35566)
